>Addgene plasmid #170299 | LentiCRISPRv2hyg-Ptgs1 | addgene full sequence | sequence record 334520 | Addgene NGS Result
GTCGACGGATCGGGAGATCTCCCGATCCCCTATGGTGCACTCTCAGTACAATCTGCTCTGATGCCGCATA
GTTAAGCCAGTATCTGCTCCCTGCTTGTGTGTTGGAGGTCGCTGAGTAGTGCGCGAGCAAAATTTAAGCT
ACAACAAGGCAAGGCTTGACCGACAATTGCATGAAGAATCTGCTTAGGGTTAGGCGTTTTGCGCTGCTTC
GCGATGTACGGGCCAGATATACGCGTTGACATTGATTATTGACTAGTTATTAATAGTAATCAATTACGGG
GTCATTAGTTCATAGCCCATATATGGAGTTCCGCGTTACATAACTTACGGTAAATGGCCCGCCTGGCTGA
CCGCCCAACGACCCCCGCCCATTGACGTCAATAATGACGTATGTTCCCATAGTAACGCCAATAGGGACTT
TCCATTGACGTCAATGGGTGGAGTATTTACGGTAAACTGCCCACTTGGCAGTACATCAAGTGTATCATAT
GCCAAGTACGCCCCCTATTGACGTCAATGACGGTAAATGGCCCGCCTGGCATTATGCCCAGTACATGACC
TTATGGGACTTTCCTACTTGGCAGTACATCTACGTATTAGTCATCGCTATTACCATGGTGATGCGGTTTT
GGCAGTACATCAATGGGCGTGGATAGCGGTTTGACTCACGGGGATTTCCAAGTCTCCACCCCATTGACGT
CAATGGGAGTTTGTTTTGGCACCAAAATCAACGGGACTTTCCAAAATGTCGTAACAACTCCGCCCCATTG
ACGCAAATGGGCGGTAGGCGTGTACGGTGGGAGGTCTATATAAGCAGCGCGTTTTGCCTGTACTGGGTCT
CTCTGGTTAGACCAGATCTGAGCCTGGGAGCTCTCTGGCTAACTAGGGAACCCACTGCTTAAGCCTCAAT
AAAGCTTGCCTTGAGTGCTTCAAGTAGTGTGTGCCCGTCTGTTGTGTGACTCTGGTAACTAGAGATCCCT
CAGACCCTTTTAGTCAGTGTGGAAAATCTCTAGCAGTGGCGCCCGAACAGGGACTTGAAAGCGAAAGGGA
AACCAGAGGAGCTCTCTCGACGCAGGACTCGGCTTGCTGAAGCGCGCACGGCAAGAGGCGAGGGGCGGCG
ACTGGTGAGTACGCCAAAAATTTTGACTAGCGGAGGCTAGAAGGAGAGAGATGGGTGCGAGAGCGTCAGT
ATTAAGCGGGGGAGAATTAGATCGCGATGGGAAAAAATTCGGTTAAGGCCAGGGGGAAAGAAAAAATATA
AATTAAAACATATAGTATGGGCAAGCAGGGAGCTAGAACGATTCGCAGTTAATCCTGGCCTGTTAGAAAC
ATCAGAAGGCTGTAGACAAATACTGGGACAGCTACAACCATCCCTTCAGACAGGATCAGAAGAACTTAGA
TCATTATATAATACAGTAGCAACCCTCTATTGTGTGCATCAAAGGATAGAGATAAAAGACACCAAGGAAG
CTTTAGACAAGATAGAGGAAGAGCAAAACAAAAGTAAGACCACCGCACAGCAAGCGGCCGCTGATCTTCA
GACCTGGAGGAGGAGATATGAGGGACAATTGGAGAAGTGAATTATATAAATATAAAGTAGTAAAAATTGA
ACCATTAGGAGTAGCACCCACCAAGGCAAAGAGAAGAGTGGTGCAGAGAGAAAAAAGAGCAGTGGGAATA
GGAGCTTTGTTCCTTGGGTTCTTGGGAGCAGCAGGAAGCACTATGGGCGCAGCGTCAATGACGCTGACGG
TACAGGCCAGACAATTATTGTCTGGTATAGTGCAGCAGCAGAACAATTTGCTGAGGGCTATTGAGGCGCA
ACAGCATCTGTTGCAACTCACAGTCTGGGGCATCAAGCAGCTCCAGGCAAGAATCCTGGCTGTGGAAAGA
TACCTAAAGGATCAACAGCTCCTGGGGATTTGGGGTTGCTCTGGAAAACTCATTTGCACCACTGCTGTGC
CTTGGAATGCTAGTTGGAGTAATAAATCTCTGGAACAGATTTGGAATCACACGACCTGGATGGAGTGGGA
CAGAGAAATTAACAATTACACAAGCTTAATACACTCCTTAATTGAAGAATCGCAAAACCAGCAAGAAAAG
AATGAACAAGAATTATTGGAATTAGATAAATGGGCAAGTTTGTGGAATTGGTTTAACATAACAAATTGGC
TGTGGTATATAAAATTATTCATAATGATAGTAGGAGGCTTGGTAGGTTTAAGAATAGTTTTTGCTGTACT
TTCTATAGTGAATAGAGTTAGGCAGGGATATTCACCATTATCGTTTCAGACCCACCTCCCAACCCCGAGG
GGACCCGACAGGCCCGAAGGAATAGAAGAAGAAGGTGGAGAGAGAGACAGAGACAGATCCATTCGATTAG
TGAACGGATCGGCACTGCGTGCGCCAATTCTGCAGACAAATGGCAGTATTCATCCACAATTTTAAAAGAA
AAGGGGGGATTGGGGGGTACAGTGCAGGGGAAAGAATAGTAGACATAATAGCAACAGACATACAAACTAA
AGAATTACAAAAACAAATTACAAAAATTCAAAATTTTCGGGTTTATTACAGGGACAGCAGAGATCCAGTT
TGGTTAATTAAGGTACCGAGGGCCTATTTCCCATGATTCCTTCATATTTGCATATACGATACAAGGCTGT
TAGAGAGATAATTAGAATTAATTTGACTGTAAACACAAAGATATTAGTACAAAATACGTGACGTAGAAAG
TAATAATTTCTTGGGTAGTTTGCAGTTTTAAAATTATGTTTTAAAATGGACTATCATATGCTTACCGTAA
CTTGAAAGTATTTCGATTTCTTGGCTTTATATATCTTGTGGAAAGGACGAAACACCGTACTATCCGTGCC
AGAACCGTTTTAGAGCTAGAAATAGCAAGTTAAAATAAGGCTAGTCCGTTATCAACTTGAAAAAGTGGCA
CCGAGTCGGTGCTTTTTTGAATTCGCTAGCTAGGTCTTGAAAGGAGTGGGAATTGGCTCCGGTGCCCGTC
AGTGGGCAGAGCGCACATCGCCCACAGTCCCCGAGAAGTTGGGGGGAGGGGTCGGCAATTGATCCGGTGC
CTAGAGAAGGTGGCGCGGGGTAAACTGGGAAAGTGATGTCGTGTACTGGCTCCGCCTTTTTCCCGAGGGT
GGGGGAGAACCGTATATAAGTGCAGTAGTCGCCGTGAACGTTCTTTTTCGCAACGGGTTTGCCGCCAGAA
CACAGGACCGGTTCTAGAGCGCTGCCACCATGGACAAGAAGTACAGCATCGGCCTGGACATCGGCACCAA
CTCTGTGGGCTGGGCCGTGATCACCGACGAGTACAAGGTGCCCAGCAAGAAATTCAAGGTGCTGGGCAAC
ACCGACCGGCACAGCATCAAGAAGAACCTGATCGGAGCCCTGCTGTTCGACAGCGGCGAAACAGCCGAGG
CCACCCGGCTGAAGAGAACCGCCAGAAGAAGATACACCAGACGGAAGAACCGGATCTGCTATCTGCAAGA
GATCTTCAGCAACGAGATGGCCAAGGTGGACGACAGCTTCTTCCACAGACTGGAAGAGTCCTTCCTGGTG
GAAGAGGATAAGAAGCACGAGCGGCACCCCATCTTCGGCAACATCGTGGACGAGGTGGCCTACCACGAGA
AGTACCCCACCATCTACCACCTGAGAAAGAAACTGGTGGACAGCACCGACAAGGCCGACCTGCGGCTGAT
CTATCTGGCCCTGGCCCACATGATCAAGTTCCGGGGCCACTTCCTGATCGAGGGCGACCTGAACCCCGAC
AACAGCGACGTGGACAAGCTGTTCATCCAGCTGGTGCAGACCTACAACCAGCTGTTCGAGGAAAACCCCA
TCAACGCCAGCGGCGTGGACGCCAAGGCCATCCTGTCTGCCAGACTGAGCAAGAGCAGACGGCTGGAAAA
TCTGATCGCCCAGCTGCCCGGCGAGAAGAAGAATGGCCTGTTCGGAAACCTGATTGCCCTGAGCCTGGGC
CTGACCCCCAACTTCAAGAGCAACTTCGACCTGGCCGAGGATGCCAAACTGCAGCTGAGCAAGGACACCT
ACGACGACGACCTGGACAACCTGCTGGCCCAGATCGGCGACCAGTACGCCGACCTGTTTCTGGCCGCCAA
GAACCTGTCCGACGCCATCCTGCTGAGCGACATCCTGAGAGTGAACACCGAGATCACCAAGGCCCCCCTG
AGCGCCTCTATGATCAAGAGATACGACGAGCACCACCAGGACCTGACCCTGCTGAAAGCTCTCGTGCGGC
AGCAGCTGCCTGAGAAGTACAAAGAGATTTTCTTCGACCAGAGCAAGAACGGCTACGCCGGCTACATTGA
CGGCGGAGCCAGCCAGGAAGAGTTCTACAAGTTCATCAAGCCCATCCTGGAAAAGATGGACGGCACCGAG
GAACTGCTCGTGAAGCTGAACAGAGAGGACCTGCTGCGGAAGCAGCGGACCTTCGACAACGGCAGCATCC
CCCACCAGATCCACCTGGGAGAGCTGCACGCCATTCTGCGGCGGCAGGAAGATTTTTACCCATTCCTGAA
GGACAACCGGGAAAAGATCGAGAAGATCCTGACCTTCCGCATCCCCTACTACGTGGGCCCTCTGGCCAGG
GGAAACAGCAGATTCGCCTGGATGACCAGAAAGAGCGAGGAAACCATCACCCCCTGGAACTTCGAGGAAG
TGGTGGACAAGGGCGCTTCCGCCCAGAGCTTCATCGAGCGGATGACCAACTTCGATAAGAACCTGCCCAA
CGAGAAGGTGCTGCCCAAGCACAGCCTGCTGTACGAGTACTTCACCGTGTATAACGAGCTGACCAAAGTG
AAATACGTGACCGAGGGAATGAGAAAGCCCGCCTTCCTGAGCGGCGAGCAGAAAAAGGCCATCGTGGACC
TGCTGTTCAAGACCAACCGGAAAGTGACCGTGAAGCAGCTGAAAGAGGACTACTTCAAGAAAATCGAGTG
CTTCGACTCCGTGGAAATCTCCGGCGTGGAAGATCGGTTCAACGCCTCCCTGGGCACATACCACGATCTG
CTGAAAATTATCAAGGACAAGGACTTCCTGGACAATGAGGAAAACGAGGACATTCTGGAAGATATCGTGC
TGACCCTGACACTGTTTGAGGACAGAGAGATGATCGAGGAACGGCTGAAAACCTATGCCCACCTGTTCGA
CGACAAAGTGATGAAGCAGCTGAAGCGGCGGAGATACACCGGCTGGGGCAGGCTGAGCCGGAAGCTGATC
AACGGCATCCGGGACAAGCAGTCCGGCAAGACAATCCTGGATTTCCTGAAGTCCGACGGCTTCGCCAACA
GAAACTTCATGCAGCTGATCCACGACGACAGCCTGACCTTTAAAGAGGACATCCAGAAAGCCCAGGTGTC
CGGCCAGGGCGATAGCCTGCACGAGCACATTGCCAATCTGGCCGGCAGCCCCGCCATTAAGAAGGGCATC
CTGCAGACAGTGAAGGTGGTGGACGAGCTCGTGAAAGTGATGGGCCGGCACAAGCCCGAGAACATCGTGA
TCGAAATGGCCAGAGAGAACCAGACCACCCAGAAGGGACAGAAGAACAGCCGCGAGAGAATGAAGCGGAT
CGAAGAGGGCATCAAAGAGCTGGGCAGCCAGATCCTGAAAGAACACCCCGTGGAAAACACCCAGCTGCAG
AACGAGAAGCTGTACCTGTACTACCTGCAGAATGGGCGGGATATGTACGTGGACCAGGAACTGGACATCA
ACCGGCTGTCCGACTACGATGTGGACCATATCGTGCCTCAGAGCTTTCTGAAGGACGACTCCATCGACAA
CAAGGTGCTGACCAGAAGCGACAAGAACCGGGGCAAGAGCGACAACGTGCCCTCCGAAGAGGTCGTGAAG
AAGATGAAGAACTACTGGCGGCAGCTGCTGAACGCCAAGCTGATTACCCAGAGAAAGTTCGACAATCTGA
CCAAGGCCGAGAGAGGCGGCCTGAGCGAACTGGATAAGGCCGGCTTCATCAAGAGACAGCTGGTGGAAAC
CCGGCAGATCACAAAGCACGTGGCACAGATCCTGGACTCCCGGATGAACACTAAGTACGACGAGAATGAC
AAGCTGATCCGGGAAGTGAAAGTGATCACCCTGAAGTCCAAGCTGGTGTCCGATTTCCGGAAGGATTTCC
AGTTTTACAAAGTGCGCGAGATCAACAACTACCACCACGCCCACGACGCCTACCTGAACGCCGTCGTGGG
AACCGCCCTGATCAAAAAGTACCCTAAGCTGGAAAGCGAGTTCGTGTACGGCGACTACAAGGTGTACGAC
GTGCGGAAGATGATCGCCAAGAGCGAGCAGGAAATCGGCAAGGCTACCGCCAAGTACTTCTTCTACAGCA
ACATCATGAACTTTTTCAAGACCGAGATTACCCTGGCCAACGGCGAGATCCGGAAGCGGCCTCTGATCGA
GACAAACGGCGAAACCGGGGAGATCGTGTGGGATAAGGGCCGGGATTTTGCCACCGTGCGGAAAGTGCTG
AGCATGCCCCAAGTGAATATCGTGAAAAAGACCGAGGTGCAGACAGGCGGCTTCAGCAAAGAGTCTATCC
TGCCCAAGAGGAACAGCGATAAGCTGATCGCCAGAAAGAAGGACTGGGACCCTAAGAAGTACGGCGGCTT
CGACAGCCCCACCGTGGCCTATTCTGTGCTGGTGGTGGCCAAAGTGGAAAAGGGCAAGTCCAAGAAACTG
AAGAGTGTGAAAGAGCTGCTGGGGATCACCATCATGGAAAGAAGCAGCTTCGAGAAGAATCCCATCGACT
TTCTGGAAGCCAAGGGCTACAAAGAAGTGAAAAAGGACCTGATCATCAAGCTGCCTAAGTACTCCCTGTT
CGAGCTGGAAAACGGCCGGAAGAGAATGCTGGCCTCTGCCGGCGAACTGCAGAAGGGAAACGAACTGGCC
CTGCCCTCCAAATATGTGAACTTCCTGTACCTGGCCAGCCACTATGAGAAGCTGAAGGGCTCCCCCGAGG
ATAATGAGCAGAAACAGCTGTTTGTGGAACAGCACAAGCACTACCTGGACGAGATCATCGAGCAGATCAG
CGAGTTCTCCAAGAGAGTGATCCTGGCCGACGCTAATCTGGACAAAGTGCTGTCCGCCTACAACAAGCAC
CGGGATAAGCCCATCAGAGAGCAGGCCGAGAATATCATCCACCTGTTTACCCTGACCAATCTGGGAGCCC
CTGCCGCCTTCAAGTACTTTGACACCACCATCGACCGGAAGAGGTACACCAGCACCAAAGAGGTGCTGGA
CGCCACCCTGATCCACCAGAGCATCACCGGCCTGTACGAGACACGGATCGACCTGTCTCAGCTGGGAGGC
GACAAGCGACCTGCCGCCACAAAGAAGGCTGGACAGGCTAAGAAGAAGAAAGATTACAAAGACGATGACG
ATAAGGGCTCTAGAGGATCCCGGTTTCCCTCTAGCGGGATCAATTCCGCCCCCCCCCCCTAACGTTACTG
GCCGAAGCCGCTTGGAATAAGGCCGGTGTGCGTTTGTCTATATGTTATTTTCCACCATATTGCCGTCTTT
TGGCAATGTGAGGGCCCGGAAACCTGGCCCTGTCTTCTTGACGAGCATTCCTAGGGGTCTTTCCCCTCTC
GCCAAAGGAATGCAAGGTCTGTTGAATGTCGTGAAGGAAGCAGTTCCTCTGGAAGCTTCTTGAAGACAAA
CAACGTCTGTAGCGACCCTTTGCAGGCAGCGGAACCCCCCACCTGGCGACAGGTGCCTCTGCGGCCAAAA
GCCACGTGTATAAGATACACCTGCAAAGGCGGCACAACCCCAGTGCCACGTTGTGAGTTGGATAGTTGTG
GAAAGAGTCAAATGGCTCTCCTCAAGCGTATTCAACAAGGGGCTGAAGGATGCCCAGAAGGTACCCCATT
GTATGGGATCTGATCTGGGGCCTCGGTGCACATGCTTTACATGTGTTTAGTCGAGGTTAAAAAAACGTCT
AGGCCCCCCGAACCACGGGGACGTGGTTTTCCTTTGAAAAACACGATGATAAGCTTGCCACAACCCGTAC
CAAAGATGGATAGATCCGGAAAGCCTGAACTCACCGCGACGTCTGTCGAGAAGTTTCTGATCGAAAAGTT
CGACAGCGTGTCCGACCTGATGCAGCTCTCGGAGGGCGAAGAATCTCGTGCTTTCAGCTTCGATGTAGGA
GGGCGTGGATATGTCCTGCGGGTAAATAGCTGCGCCGATGGTTTCTACAAAGATCGTTATGTTTATCGGC
ACTTTGCATCGGCCGCGCTCCCGATTCCGGAAGTGCTTGACATTGGGGAGTTCAGCGAGAGCCTGACCTA
TTGCATCTCCCGCCGTGCACAGGGTGTCACGTTGCAAGACCTGCCTGAAACCGAACTGCCCGCTGTTCTG
CAGCCGGTCGCGGAGGCCATGGATGCGATCGCTGCGGCCGATCTTAGCCAGACGAGCGGGTTCGGCCCAT
TCGGACCGCAAGGAATCGGTCAATACACTACATGGCGTGATTTCATATGCGCGATTGCTGATCCCCATGT
GTATCACTGGCAAACTGTGATGGACGACACCGTCAGTGCGTCCGTCGCGCAGGCTCTCGATGAGCTGATG
CTTTGGGCCGAGGACTGCCCCGAAGTCCGGCACCTCGTGCACGCGGATTTCGGCTCCAACAATGTCCTGA
CGGACAATGGCCGCATAACAGCGGTCATTGACTGGAGCGAGGCGATGTTCGGGGATTCCCAATACGAGGT
CGCCAACATCTTCTTCTGGAGGCCGTGGTTGGCTTGTATGGAGCAGCAGACGCGCTACTTCGAGCGGAGG
CATCCGGAGCTTGCAGGATCGCCGCGGCTCCGGGCGTATATGCTCCGCATTGGTCTTGACCAACTCTATC
AGAGCTTGGTTGACGGCAATTTCGATGATGCAGCTTGGGCGCAGGGTCGATGCGACGCAATCGTCCGATC
CGGAGCCGGGACTGTCGGGCGTACACAAATCGCCCGCAGAAGCGCGGCCGTCTGGACCGATGGCTGTGTA
GAAGTACTCGCCGATAGTGGAAACCGACGCCCCAGCACTCGTCCGAGGGCAAAGGAATAGAGGGCCTGCT
GCCGGCTCTGCGGCCTCTTCCGCGTCTTCGCCTTCGCCCTCAGACGAGTCGGATCTCCCTTTGGGCCGCC
TCCCCGCGTCGACTTTAAGACCAATGACTTACAAGGCAGCTGTAGATCTTAGCCACTTTTTAAAAGAAAA
GGGGGGACTGGAAGGGCTAATTCACTCCCAACGAAGACAAGATCTGCTTTTTGCTTGTACTGGGTCTCTC
TGGTTAGACCAGATCTGAGCCTGGGAGCTCTCTGGCTAACTAGGGAACCCACTGCTTAAGCCTCAATAAA
GCTTGCCTTGAGTGCTTCAAGTAGTGTGTGCCCGTCTGTTGTGTGACTCTGGTAACTAGAGATCCCTCAG
ACCCTTTTAGTCAGTGTGGAAAATCTCTAGCAGGGCCCGTTTAAACCCGCTGATCAGCCTCGACTGTGCC
TTCTAGTTGCCAGCCATCTGTTGTTTGCCCCTCCCCCGTGCCTTCCTTGACCCTGGAAGGTGCCACTCCC
ACTGTCCTTTCCTAATAAAATGAGGAAATTGCATCGCATTGTCTGAGTAGGTGTCATTCTATTCTGGGGG
GTGGGGTGGGGCAGGACAGCAAGGGGGAGGATTGGGAAGACAATAGCAGGCATGCTGGGGATGCGGTGGG
CTCTATGGCTTCTGAGGCGGAAAGAACCAGCTGGGGCTCTAGGGGGTATCCCC
[124 nt withheld, positions 9784-9907]
C
[91 nt withheld, positions 9909-9999]
A
[49 nt withheld, positions 10001-10049]
CCTTTGACGTTGGAGTCCACGTTCTTT
[37 nt withheld, positions 10077-10113]
ACCCTATCTCGGTCTATTCTTTTGATTTATAAGGGATTTTGCCGATTTCGGCCTATTGGTTAAAAAATGA
GCTGATTTAACAAAAATTTAACGCGAATTAATTCTGTGGAATGTGTGTCAGTTAGGGTGTGGAAAGTCCC
CAGGCTCCCCAGCAGGCAGAAGTATGCAAAGCATGCATCTCAATTAGTCAGCAACCAGGTGTGGAAAGTC
CCCAGGCTCCCCAGCAGGCAGAAGTATGCAAAGCATGCATCTCAATTAGTCAGCAACCATAGTCCCGCCC
CTAACTCCGCCCATCCCGCCCCTAACTCCGCCCAGTTCCGCCCATTCTCCGCCCCATGGCTGACTAATTT
TTTTTATTTATGCAGAGGCCGAGGCCGCCTCTGCCTCTGAGCTATTCCAGAAGTAGTGAGGAGGCTTTTT
TGGAGGCCTAGGCTTTTGCAAAAAGCTCCCGGGAGCTTGTATATCCATTTTCGGATCTGATCAGCACGTG
TTGACAATTAATCATCGGCATAGTATATCGGCATAGTATAATACGACAAGGTGAGGAACTAAACCATGGC
CAAGTTGACCAGTGCCGTTCCGGTGCTCACCGCGCGCGACGTCGCCGGAGCGGTCGAGTTCTGGACCGAC
CGGCTCGGGTTCTCCCGGGACTTCGTGGAGGACGACTTCGCCGGTGTGGTCCGGGACGACGTGACCCTGT
TCATCAGCGCGGTCCAGGACCAGGTGGTGCCGGACAACACCCTGGCCTGGGTGTGGGTGCGCGGCCTGGA
CGAGCTGTACGCCGAGTGGTCGGAGGTCGTGTCCACGAACTTCCGGGACGCCTCCGGGCCGGCCATGACC
GAGATCGGCGAGCAGCCGTGGGGGCGGGAGTTCGCCCTGCGCGACCCGGCCGGCAACTGCGTGCACTTCG
TGGCCGAGGAGCAGGACTGACACGTGCTACGAGATTTCGATTCCACCGCCGCCTTCTATGAAAGGTTGGG
CTTCGGAATCGTTTTCCGGGACGCCGGCTGGATGATCCTCCAGCGCGGGGATCTCATGCTGGAGTTCTTC
GCCCACCCCAACTTGTTTATTGCAGCTTATAATGGTTACAAATAAAGCAATAGCATCACAAATTTCACAA
ATAAAGCATTTTTTTCACTGCATTCTAGTTGTGGTTTGTCCAAACTCATCAATGTATCTTATCATGTCTG
TATACCGTCGACCTCTAGCTAGAGCTTGGCGTAATCATGGTCATAGCTGTTTCCTGTGTGAAATTGTTAT
CCGCTCACAATTCCACACAACATACGAGCCGGAAGCATAAAGTGTAAAGCCTGGGGTGCCTAATGAGTGA
GCTAACTCACATTAATTGCGTTGCGCTCACTGCCCGCTTTCCAGTCGGGAAACCTGTCGTGCCAGCTGCA
TTAATGAATCGGCCAACGCGCGGGGAGAGGCGGTTTGCGTATTGGGCGCTCTTCCGCTTCCTCGCTCACT
GACTCGCTGCGCTCGGTCGTTCGGCTGCGGCGAGCGGTATCAGCTCACTCAAAGGCGGTAATACGGTTAT
CCACAGAATCAGGGGATAACGCAGGAAAGAACATGTGAGCAAAAGGCCAGCAAAAGGCCAGGAACCGTAA
AAAGGCCGCGTTGCTGGCGTTTTTCCATAGGCTCCGCCCCCCTGACGAGCATCACAAAAATCGACGCTCA
AGTCAGAGGTGGCGAAACCCGACAGGACTATAAAGATACCAGGCGTTTCCCCCTGGAAGCTCCCTCGTGC
GCTCTCCTGTTCCGACCCTGCCGCTTACCGGATACCTGTCCGCCTTTCTCCCTTCGGGAAGCGTGGCGCT
TTCTCATAGCTCACGCTGTAGGTATCTCAGTTCGGTGTAGGTCGTTCGCTCCAAGCTGGGCTGTGTGCAC
GAACCCCCCGTTCAGCCCGACCGCTGCGCCTTATCCGGTAACTATCGTCTTGAGTCCAACCCGGTAAGAC
ACGACTTATCGCCACTGGCAGCAGCCACTGGTAACAGGATTAGCAGAGCGAGGTATGTAGGCGGTGCTAC
AGAGTTCTTGAAGTGGTGGCCTAACTACGGCTACACTAGAAGAACAGTATTTGGTATCTGCGCTCTGCTG
AAGCCAGTTACCTTCGGAAAAAGAGTTGGTAGCTCTTGATCCGGCAAACAAACCACCGCTGGTAGCGGTG
GTTTTTTTGTTTGCAAGCAGCAGATTACGCGCAGAAAAAAAGGATCTCAAGAAGATCCTTTGATCTTTTC
TACGGGGTCTGACGCTCAGTGGAACGAAAACTCACGTTAAGGGATTTTGGTCATGAGATTATCAAAAAGG
ATCTTCACCTAGATCCTTTTAAATTAAAAATGAAGTTTTAAATCAATCTAAAGTATATATGAGTAAACTT
GGTCTGACAGTTACCAATGCTTAATCAGTGAGGCACCTATCTCAGCGATCTGTCTATTTCGTTCATCCAT
AGTTGCCTGACTCCCCGTCGTGTAGATAACTACGATACGGGAGGGCTTACCATCTGGCCCCAGTGCTGCA
ATGATACCGCGAGACCCACGCTCACCGGCTCCAGATTTATCAGCAATAAACCAGCCAGCCGGAAGGGCCG
AGCGCAGAAGTGGTCCTGCAACTTTATCCGCCTCCATCCAGTCTATTAATTGTTGCCGGGAAGCTAGAGT
AAGTAGTTCGCCAGTTAATAGTTTGCGCAACGTTGTTGCCATTGCTACAGGCATCGTGGTGTCACGCTCG
TCGTTTGGTATGGCTTCATTCAGCTCCGGTTCCCAACGATCAAGGCGAGTTACATGATCCCCCATGTTGT
GCAAAAAAGCGGTTAGCTCCTTCGGTCCTCCGATCGTTGTCAGAAGTAAGTTGGCCGCAGTGTTATCACT
CATGGTTATGGCAGCACTGCATAATTCTCTTACTGTCATGCCATCCGTAAGATGCTTTTCTGTGACTGGT
GAGTACTCAACCAAGTCATTCTGAGAATAGTGTATGCGGCGACCGAGTTGCTCTTGCCCGGCGTCAATAC
GGGATAATACCGCGCCACATAGCAGAACTTTAAAAGTGCTCATCATTGGAAAACGTTCTTCGGGGCGAAA
ACTCTCAAGGATCTTACCGCTGTTGAGATCCAGTTCGATGTAACCCACTCGTGCACCCAACTGATCTTCA
GCATCTTTTACTTTCACCAGCGTTTCTGGGTGAGCAAAAACAGGAAGGCAAAATGCCGCAAAAAAGGGAA
TAAGGGCGACACGGAAATGTTGAATACTCATACTCTTCCTTTTTCAATATTATTGAAGCATTTATCAGGG
TTATTGTCTCATGAGCGGATACATATTTGAATGTATTTAGAAAAATAAACAAATAGGGGTTCCGCGCACA
TTTCCCCGAAAAGTGCCACCTGAC
Features (pLannotate 1.2.2; 33 found; start..end, strand, type, name):
     31..83      -  misc_feature   bom (fragment): basis of mobility region from pBR322
    238..617     +  enhancer       CMV enhancer: human cytomegalovirus immediate early enhancer
    618..817     +  promoter       CMV promoter: human cytomegalovirus (CMV) immediate early promoter
    835..1015    +  LTR            5' LTR (truncated): truncated 5' long terminal repeat (LTR) from HIV-1
   1062..1187    +  misc_feature   HIV-1 Ψ: packaging signal of human immunodeficiency virus type 1
   1171..1534    +  CDS            HIV-1 gag (fragment): gag protein from human immunodeficiency virus 1; gag
   1680..1913    +  misc_feature   RRE: The Rev response element (RRE) of HIV-1 allows for Rev-dependent mRNA export from the nucleus to the cytoplasm.
   2290..2390    +  CDS            Rev (fragment): human immunodeficiency virus 1 (HIV-1) Rev protein; rev; enhances nuclear export of unspliced and incompletely spliced viral mRNAs
   2440..2557    +  misc_feature   cPPT/CTS: central polypurine tract and central termination sequence of HIV-1
   2608..2848    +  promoter       U6 promoter: RNA polymerase III promoter for human U6 snRNA
   2877..2952    +  misc_RNA       gRNA scaffold: guide RNA scaffold for the Streptococcus pyogenes CRISPR/Cas9 system
   2970..2988    +  CDS            small t antigen (fragment): SV40 (simian virus 40) small t antigen
   3014..3225    +  promoter       EF-1α core promoter: core promoter for human elongation factor EF-1α
   3250..7353    +  CDS            Cas9: Cas9 (Csn1) endonuclease from the Streptococcus pyogenes Type II CRISPR/Cas system generates RNA-guided double strand breaks in DNA
   7570..8032    +  misc_feature   IRES: internal ribosome entry site (IRES) of the encephalomyocarditis virus (EMCV)
   8070..9090    +  CDS            HygR (fragment): hygromycin B phosphotransferase confers resistance to hygromycin
   9140..9247    +  CDS            nef (fragment): NEF_HV1Z2 - Experimental evidence at protein level: Swiss-Prot protein existence level 1. Extracellular Nef protein targets CD4(+) T-lymphocytes for apoptosis by interacting with CXCR4 surface receptors. From Human immunodeficiency virus type 1 group M subtype D (isolate Z2/CDC-Z34) (HIV-1).
   9249..9482    +  LTR            3' LTR (ΔU3): self-inactivating 3' long terminal repeat (LTR) from HIV-1
   9514..9738    +  polyA_signal   bGH poly(A) signal: bovine growth hormone polyadenylation signal
   9742..9763    +  promoter       SV40 promoter (fragment): SV40 enhancer and early promoter
   9784..10212   +  rep_origin     f1 ori (sequence partly withheld): f1 bacteriophage origin of replication; arrow indicates direction of (+) strand synthesis
  10226..10555   +  promoter       SV40 promoter: SV40 enhancer and early promoter
  10603..10650   +  promoter       EM7 promoter: synthetic bacterial promoter&nbsp
  10669..11043   +  CDS            BleoR: antibiotic-binding protein; Sh ble from Streptoalloteichus hindustanus; confers resistance to bleomycin, phleomycin, and Zeocin™
  11053..11178   +  CDS            ble (fragment): BLE_KLEPN - Experimental evidence at protein level: Swiss-Prot protein existence level 1. Binding protein with a strong affinity to the bleomycin family of antibiotics. Binds to CL990; an antimitotic-antibiotic compound. From Klebsiella pneumoniae.
  11173..11294   +  polyA_signal   SV40 poly(A) signal: SV40 polyadenylation signal
  11365..11387   -  protein_bind   lac operator (fragment): The lac repressor binds to the lac operator to inhibit transcription in E. coli. This inhibition can be relieved by adding lactose or isopropyl-β-D-thiogalactopyranoside (IPTG). lac repressor encoded by lacI
  11391..11421   -  promoter       lac promoter: promoter for the E. coli lac operon
  11436..11457   -  protein_bind   CAP binding site: CAP binding activates transcription in the presence of cAMP. E. coli catabolite activator protein
  11470..11562   -  CDS            lacI (fragment): lac repressor; lacI; The lac repressor binds to the lac operator to inhibit transcription in E. coli. This inhibition can be relieved by adding lactose or isopropyl-β-D-thiogalactopyranoside (IPTG).
  11745..12333   -  rep_origin     ori: high-copy-number ColE1/pMB1/pBR322/pUC origin of replication
  12504..13364   -  CDS            AmpR: β-lactamase; bla; confers resistance to ampicillin, carbenicillin, and related antibiotics
  13365..13469   -  promoter       AmpR promoter: bla
