[The description below was written by a language model from this plasmid's Addgene catalogue record and pLannotate feature annotations shown in this document.]
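Description:
LentiCRISPRv2hyg-Ptgs1 is an all-in-one lentiviral CRISPR/Cas9 vector built to knock out the mouse Ptgs1 gene. It derives from lentiCRISPR v2, with the original puromycin-resistance gene replaced by a hygromycin-resistance gene. In bacteria, the roughly 13.5 kb plasmid replicates from a high-copy ColE1/pUC-type origin and is selected with ampicillin (AmpR). The backbone also carries an f1 origin and an SV40/EM7-driven bleomycin/Zeocin resistance cassette, which lies outside the lentiviral transfer region.

The transfer region is a third-generation, self-inactivating HIV-1 design. A CMV enhancer/promoter fused to a truncated 5' LTR drives genomic RNA production in packaging cells. It is followed by the Ψ packaging signal with a partial gag sequence, the RRE for Rev-dependent nuclear export, the cPPT/CTS element, and a ΔU3 3' LTR backed by a bGH polyadenylation signal.

Between the LTRs, a human U6 Pol III promoter expresses the Ptgs1-targeting guide, which was cloned through BsmBI sites upstream of the S. pyogenes gRNA scaffold. The record does not give the actual guide sequence. Downstream, an EF-1α core promoter drives S. pyogenes Cas9. According to the feature table, Cas9 is linked to the hygromycin B phosphotransferase gene through an EMCV IRES, so the nuclease and the selection marker are translated from a single transcript. No WPRE is annotated.

After packaging and transduction, integrated cells can be enriched with hygromycin while Cas9 and the guide introduce disruptive breaks in Ptgs1. The associated publication concerns prostaglandin E2 secretion by tumor cells and immune evasion, which is consistent with using the vector to generate Ptgs1-deficient mouse cells.
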