Addgene plasmid #170299: LentiCRISPRv2hyg-Ptgs1
Purpose: A knock-out vector for the mouse Ptgs1
Depositing lab: Michiyuki Matsuda. Depositing organization: Kyoto University, Graduate School of Biostudies. Publication: Intravital imaging identifies the VEGF-TXA2 axis as a critical promoter of PGE2 secretion from tumor cells and immune evasion. Konishi Y, Ichise H, Watabe T, Oki C, Tsukiji S, Hamazaki Y, Murakawa Y, Takaori-Kondo A, Terai K, Matsuda M. Cancer Res. 2021 May 25. pii: 0008-5472.CAN-20-4245. doi: 10.1158/0008-5472.CAN-20-4245. PubMed 34035084.
Backbone
  Vector backbone: LentiCRISPRv2puro
  Backbone manufacturer: https://www.addgene.org/52961/
  Modifications to backbone: A puromycin-resistance gene in lentiCRISPR v2 vector was replaced with a hygromycin-resistance gene.
  Vector type: Lentiviral, CRISPR
  Selectable markers: Hygromycin
Growth in bacteria
  Bacterial resistance: Ampicillin, 100 μg/mL
  Growth temperature: 37°C
  Growth strain: NEB Stable
  Copy number: High Copy
Gene/Insert
  Gene/Insert name: A gRNA targeting the mouse Ptgs1 gene.
  gRNA/shRNA sequence: Ptgs1
  Species: Synthetic
  Cloning method: Restriction Enzyme; 5′ cloning site BsmBI (unknown if destroyed); 3′ cloning site BsmBI (unknown if destroyed)
  Sequencing primers: 5′ GAGGGCCTATTTCCCAtgatt
Terms and licenses: Academic/Nonprofit Terms; Industry Terms: Not Available to Industry
How to cite: LentiCRISPRv2hyg-Ptgs1 was a gift from Michiyuki Matsuda (Addgene plasmid # 170299 ; http://n2t.net/addgene:170299 ; RRID:Addgene_170299)
